>Addgene plasmid #119860 | pAL612 | addgene full sequence | sequence record 232053 | Addgene NGS Result
TGGCATAAATATCTCACTCGCAATCAAATTCAGCCGATAGCGGAACGGGAAGGCGACTGGAGTGCCATGT
CCGGTTTTCAACAAACCATGCAAATGCTGAATGAGGGCATCGTTCCCACTGCGATGCTGGTTGCCAACGA
TCAGATGGCGCTGGGCGCAATGCGCGCCATTACCGAGTCCGGGCTGCGCGTTGGTGCGGATATCTCGGTA
GTGGGATACGACGATACCGAAGACAGCTCATGTTATATCCCGCCGTTAACCACCATCAAACAGGATTTTC
GCCTGCTGGGGCAAACCAGCGTGGACCGCTTGCTGCAACTCTCTCAGGGCCAGGCGGTGAAGGGCAATCA
GCTGTTGCCCGTCTCACTGGTGAAAAGAAAAACCACCCTGGCGCCCAATACGCAAACCGCCTCTCCCCGC
GCGTTGGCCGATTCATTAATGCAGCTGGCACGACAGGTTTCCCGACTGGAAAGCGGGCAGTGAGCGCAAC
GCAATTAATGTAAGTTAGCGCGAATTGATCTGGTTTGACAGCTTATCATCGACTGCACGGTGCACCAATG
CTTCTGGCGTCAGGCAGCCATCGGAAGCTGTGGTATGGCTGTGCAGGTCGTAAATCACTGCATAATTCGT
GTCGCTCAAGGCGCACTCCCGTTCTGGATAATGTTTTTTGCGCCGACATCATAACGGTTCTGGCAAATAT
TCTGAAATGAGCTGTTGACAATTAATCATCCGGCTCGTATAATGTGTGGAATTGTGAGCGGATAACAATT
TCACACAGGAAACAGACCATGGAATTCCCAGACTTTACATCGCCAGGGGTGCTCGGCATAAGCCGAAGAT
ATCGGTAGAGTTAATATTGAGCAGATCCCCCGGTGAAGGATTTAACCGTGTTATCTCGTTGGAGATATTC
ATGGCGTATTTTGGATGATAACGAGGCGCAAAAAATGAAAAAGACAGCTATCGCGATTGCAGTGGCACTG
GCTGGTTTCGCTACCGTAGCGCAGGCCGCTCCGAAAGATAACACCTGGTACACTGGTGCTAAACTGGGCT
GGTCCCAGTACCATGACACTGGTTTCATCAACAACAATGGCCCGACCCATGAAAACCAACTGGGCGCTGG
TGCTTTTGGTGGTTACCAGGTTAACCCGTATGTTGGCTTTGAAATGGGTTACGACTGGTTAGGTCGTATG
CCGTACAAAGGCAGCGTTGAAAACGGTGCATACAAAGCTCAGGGCGTTCAACTGACCGCTAAACTGGGTT
ACCCAATCACTGACGACCTGGACATCTACACTCGTCTGGGTGGCATGGTATGGCGTGCAGACACTAAATC
CAACGTTTATGGTAAAAACCACGACACCGGCGTTTCTCCGGTCTTCGCTGGCGGTGTTGAGTACGCGATC
ACTCCTGAAATCGCTACCCGTCTGGAATACCAGTGGACCAACAACATCGGTGACGCACACACCATCGGCA
CTCGTCCGGACAACGGCATGCTGAGCCTGGGTGTTTCCTACCGTTTCGGTCAGGGCGAAGCAGCTCCAGT
AGTTGCTCCGGCTCCAGCTCCGGCACCGGAAGTACAGACCAAGCACTTCACTCTGAAGTCTGACGTTCTG
TTCAACTTCAACAAAGCAACCCTGAAACCGGAAGGTCAGGCTGCTCTGGATCAGCTGTACAGCCAGCTGA
GCAACCTGGATCCGAAAGACGGTTCCGTAGTTGTTCTGGGTTACACCGACCGCATCTGTTCTGACGCTTA
CAACCAGGGTCTGTCCGAGCGCCGTGCTCAGTCTGTTGTTGATTACCTGATCTCCAAAGGTATCCCGGCA
GACAAGATCTCCGCACGTGGTATGGGCGAATCCAACCCGGTTACTGGCAACACCTCTGACAACGTGAAAC
AGCGTGCTGCACTGATCGACTGCCTGGCTCCGGATCGTCGCGTAGAGATCGAAGTTAAAGGTATCAAAGA
CGTTGTAACTCAGCCGCAGGCTTAATCTAGAGTCGACCTGCAGGCATGCAAGCTTGGCTGTTTTGGCGGA
TGAGAGAAGATTTTCAGCCTGATACAGATTAAATCAGAACGCAGAAGCGGTCTGATAAAACAGAATTTGC
CTGGCGGCAGTAGCGCGGTGGTCCCACCTGACCCCATGCCGAACTCAGAAGTGAAACGCCGTAGCGCCGA
TGGTAGTGTGGGGTCTCCCCATGCGAGAGTAGGGAACTGCCAGGCATCAAATAAAACGAAAGGCTCAGTC
GAAAGACTGGGCCTTTCGTTTTATCTGTTGTTTGTCGGTGAACGCTCTCCTGAGTAGGACAAATCCGCCG
GGAGCGGATTTGAACGTTGCGAAGCAACGGCCCGGAGGGTGGCGGGCAGGACGCCCGCCATAAACTGCCA
GGCATCAAATTAAGCAGAAGGCCATCCTGACGGATGGCCTTTTTGCGTTTCTACAAACTCTTTTGTTTAT
TTTTCTAAATACATTCAAATATGTATCCGCTCATGAGACAATAACCCTGATAAATGCTTCAATAATATTG
AAAAAGGAAGAGTATGAGTATTCAACATTTCCGTGTCGCCCTTATTCCCTTTTTTGCGGCATTTTGCCTT
CCTGTTTTTGCTCACCCAGAAACGCTGGTGAAAGTAAAAGATGCTGAAGATCAGTTGGGTGCACGAGTGG
GTTACATCGAACTGGATCTCAACAGCGGTAAGATCCTTGAGAGTTTTCGCCCCGAAGAACGTTTTCCAAT
GATGAGCACTTTTAAAGTTCTGCTATGTGGCGCGGTATTATCCCGTGTTGACGCCGGGCAAGAGCAACTC
GGTCGCCGCATACACTATTCTCAGAATGACTTGGTTGAGTACTCACCAGTCACAGAAAAGCATCTTACGG
ATGGCATGACAGTAAGAGAATTATGCAGTGCTGCCATAACCATGAGTGATAACACTGCGGCCAACTTACT
TCTGACAACGATCGGAGGACCGAAGGAGCTAACCGCTTTTTTGCACAACATGGGGGATCATGTAACTCGC
CTTGATCGTTGGGAACCGGAGCTGAATGAAGCCATACCAAACGACGAGCGTGACACCACGATGCCTGTAG
CAATGGCAACAACGTTGCGCAAACTATTAACTGGCGAACTACTTACTCTAGCTTCCCGGCAACAATTAAT
AGACTGGATGGAGGCGGATAAAGTTGCAGGACCACTTCTGCGCTCGGCCCTTCCGGCTGGCTGGTTTATT
GCTGATAAATCTGGAGCCGGTGAGCGTGGGTCTCGCGGTATCATTGCAGCACTGGGGCCAGATGGTAAGC
CCTCCCGTATCGTAGTTATCTACACGACGGGGAGTCAGGCAACTATGGATGAACGAAATAGACAGATCGC
TGAGATAGGTGCCTCACTGATTAAGCATTGGTAACTGTCAGACCAAGTTTACTCATATATACTTTAGATT
GATTTAAAACTTCATTTTTAATTTAAAAGGATCTAGGTGAAGATCCTTTTTGATAATCTCATGACCAAAA
TCCCTTAACGTGAGTTTTCGTTCCACTGAGCGTCAGACCCCGTAGAAAAGATCAAAGGATCTTCTTGAGA
TCCTTTTTTTCTGCGCGTAATCTGCTGCTTGCAAACAAAAAAACCACCGCTACCAGCGGTGGTTTGTTTG
CCGGATCAAGAGCTACCAACTCTTTTTCCGAAGGTAACTGGCTTCAGCAGAGCGCAGATACCAAATACTG
TCCTTCTAGTGTAGCCGTAGTTAGGCCACCACTTCAAGAACTCTGTAGCACCGCCTACATACCTCGCTCT
GCTAATCCTGTTACCAGTGGCTGCTGCCAGTGGCGATAAGTCGTGTCTTACCGGGTTGGACTCAAGACGA
TAGTTACCGGATAAGGCGCAGCGGTCGGGCTGAACGGGGGGTTCGTGCACACAGCCCAGCTTGGAGCGAA
CGACCTACACCGAACTGAGATACCTACAGCGTGAGCTATGAGAAAGCGCCACGCTTCCCGAAGGGAGAAA
GGCGGACAGGTATCCGGTAAGCGGCAGGGTCGGAACAGGAGAGCGCACGAGGGAGCTTCCAGGGGGAAAC
GCCTGGTATCTTTATAGTCCTGTCGGGTTTCGCCACCTCTGACTTGAGCGTCGATTTTTGTGATGCTCGT
CAGGGGGGCGGAGCCTATGGAAAAACGCCAGCAACGCGGCCTTTTTACGGTTCCTGGCCTTTTGCTGGCC
TTTTGCTCACATGTTCTTTCCTGCGTTATCCCCTGATTCTGTGGATAACCGTATTACCGCCTTTGAGTGA
GCTGATACCGCTCGCCGCAGCCGAACGACCGAGCGCAGCGAGTCAGTGAGCGAGGAAGCGGAAGAGCGCC
TGATGCGGTATTTTCTCCTTACGCATCTGTGCGGTATTTCACACCGCATATGGTGCACTCTCAGTACAAT
CTGCTCTGATGCCGCATAGTTAAGCCAGTATACACTCCGCTATCGCTACGTGACTGGGTCATGGCTGCGC
CCCGACACCCGCCAACACCCGCTGACGCGCCCTGACGGGCTTGTCTGCTCCCGGCATCCGCTTACAGACA
AGCTGTGACCGTCTCCGGGAGCTGCATGTGTCAGAGGTTTTCACCGTCATCACCGAAACGCGCGAGGCAG
CAGATCAATTCGCGCGCGAAGGCGAAGCGGCATGCATTTACGTTGACACCATCGAATGGTGCAAAACCTT
TCGCGGTATGGCATGATAGCGCCCGGAAGAGAGTCAATTCAGGGTGGTGAATGTGAAACCAGTAACGTTA
TACGATGTCGCAGAGTATGCCGGTGTCTCTTATCAGACCGTTTCCCGCGTGGTGAACCAGGCCAGCCACG
TTTCTGCGAAAACGCGGGAAAAAGTGGAAGCGGCGATGGCGGAGCTGAATTACATTCCCAACCGCGTGGC
ACAACAACTGGCGGGCAAACAGTCGTTGCTGATTGGCGTTGCCACCTCCAGTCTGGCCCTGCACGCGCCG
TCGCAAATTGTCGCGGCGATTAAATCTCGCGCCGATCAACTGGGTGCCAGCGTGGTGGTGTCGATGGTAG
AACGAAGCGGCGTCGAAGCCTGTAAAGCGGCGGTGCACAATCTTCTCGCGCAACGCGTCAGTGGGCTGAT
CATTAACTATCCGCTGGATGACCAGGATGCCATTGCTGTGGAAGCTGCCTGCACTAATGTTCCGGCGTTA
TTTCTTGATGTCTCTGACCAGACACCCATCAACAGTATTATTTTCTCCCATGAAGACGGTACGCGACTGG
GCGTGGAGCATCTGGTCGCATTGGGTCACCAGCAAATCGCGCTGTTAGCGGGCCCATTAAGTTCTGTCTC
GGCGCGTCTGCGTCTGGCTGGC
Features (pLannotate 1.2.2; 16 found; start..end, strand, type, name):
    525..542     +  promoter       tet promoter (fragment): E. coli promoter for tetracycline efflux protein gene
    538..639     -  CDS            yciV (fragment): RNAAM_ECOLI - Also known as trpH From Escherichia coli (strain K12).
    715..744     +  promoter       trc promoter: strong E. coli promoter; hybrid between the trp and lac UV5 promoters
    752..768     +  protein_bind   lac operator: The lac repressor binds to the lac operator to inhibit transcription in E. coli. This inhibition can be relieved by adding lactose or isopropyl-β-D-thiogalactopyranoside (IPTG). lac repressor encoded by lacI
    945..1982    +  CDS            ompA: OMPA_ECOLI - Also known as con From Escherichia coli (strain K12).
   1986..2015    +  misc_feature   MCS (fragment): pUC18/19 multiple cloning site
   2099..2214    +  ncRNA          5S rRNA: Accession: RF00001 - 5S ribosomal RNA
   2218..2304    +  terminator     rrnB T1 terminator: Escherichia coli rrnB; transcription terminator T1 from the E. coli rrnB gene
   2396..2423    +  terminator     rrnB T2 terminator: transcription terminator T2 from the E. coli rrnB gene
   2442..2533    +  promoter       AmpR promoter: bla
   2534..3394    +  CDS            AmpR: β-lactamase; bla; confers resistance to ampicillin, carbenicillin, and related antibiotics
   3565..4153    +  rep_origin     ori: high-copy-number ColE1/pMB1/pBR322/pUC origin of replication
   4339..4479    -  misc_feature   bom: basis of mobility region from pBR322
   4581..4621    -  CDS            rop (fragment): Rop protein, which maintains plasmids at low copy number; rop
   4665..4742    +  promoter       lacIq promoter: lacI (mutant); In the lacIq allele, a single base change in the promoter boosts expression of the lacI gene about 10-fold.
   4743..483     +  CDS            lacI (across the origin): lac repressor; lacI; The lac repressor binds to the lac operator to inhibit transcription in E. coli. This inhibition can be relieved by adding lactose or isopropyl-β-D-thiogalactopyranoside (IPTG).
