[The description below was written by a language model from this plasmid's Addgene catalogue record and pLannotate feature annotations shown in this document.]
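Description:
pAL612 is a bacterial expression plasmid, built on the pET503 backbone, that produces the precursor form of Escherichia coli K-12 outer membrane protein A (proOmpA) carrying two substitutions, cysteine 290 to serine and glycine 244 to cysteine. The roughly 1 kb ompA open reading frame is untagged and retains its signal sequence, as implied by the "precursor" designation. The catalogue lists the promoter as lac; the feature annotation of the 5.3 kb sequence identifies it more specifically as the trc promoter, a trp/lac UV5 hybrid, followed by a lac operator. Downstream of the insert lie a remnant of a pUC-type multiple cloning site, a 5S rRNA segment and the rrnB T1 and T2 terminators, an arrangement typical of pTrc/pKK-style expression vectors. The plasmid also carries lacI under the lacIq promoter, so it supplies its own repressor and keeps expression off until IPTG is added.

Propagation relies on a ColE1/pMB1-type origin, with the pBR322 bom region and only a fragment of rop present, and selection is by ampicillin through β-lactamase; the record gives the copy number as unknown. The recommended host is MM52, and the record notes that induction is combined with a shift to higher temperature so that the protein accumulates as unprocessed precursor rather than being exported and cleaved. The mutations relocate one cysteine in the protein, but the record does not state why. The associated publication concerns co-assembly of SecYEG and SecA into a functional translocon, so the purified precursor is presumably used as a substrate in Sec-dependent protein translocation studies.
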