Addgene plasmid #119860: pAL612
Purpose: precusor outer membrane protein A, ompA, with mutations Cysteine 290 Serine, Glycine 244 Cysteine
Depositing lab: Linda Randall. Depositing organization: University of Missouri at Columbia. Publication: Co-assembly of SecYEG and SecA fully restores the properties of the native translocon. Bariya P, Randall LL. J Bacteriol. 2018 Oct 1. pii: JB.00493-18. doi: 10.1128/JB.00493-18. PubMed 30275279.
Backbone
  Vector backbone: pET503
  Vector type: Bacterial Expression
Growth in bacteria
  Bacterial resistance: Ampicillin, 100 μg/mL
  Growth temperature: 30°C
  Growth strain: MM52
  Growth instructions: Change media and shift temperature to 39 degrees with IPTG added to produce the precursor proteins
  Copy number: Unknown
Gene/Insert
  Gene/Insert name: outer membrane protein A, ompA, with mutations Cysterine 290 to Serine and Glycine 244 to Cysteine (alt name: con; ECK0948; tolG; tut)
  Species: Escherichia coli str. K-12
  Insert size (bp): 1041
  Mutation: Cysterine 290 to Serine and Glycine 244 to Cysteine
  GenBank ID: 945571
  Promoter: lac
  Tag / fusion protein: none
  Cloning method: Ligation Independent Cloning
  Sequencing primers: 5′ 5' - GGGCGATATTACTGCACC - 3'; 3′ unknown
Resource information
  A portion of this plasmid was derived from a plasmid made by: Donald B. Oliver at Wesleyan University
Terms and licenses: Academic/Nonprofit Terms; Industry Terms: Not Available to Industry
How to cite: pAL612 was a gift from Linda Randall (Addgene plasmid # 119860 ; http://n2t.net/addgene:119860 ; RRID:Addgene_119860)
